Addgene plasmid #129916: pRDAX-473 C-Tag UnaG[1] L32 FRB EBPF2
Purpose: PPI (BiFC/TriFC) assay vector
Depositing lab: Gary Lewin. Depositing organization: Max-Delbrueck-Centrum fuer Molekulare Medizin (MDC).
Backbone
  Vector backbone: custom built
  Vector type: Mammalian Expression
Growth in bacteria
  Bacterial resistance: Ampicillin, 100 μg/mL
  Growth temperature: 37°C
  Growth strain: DH5alpha
  Copy number: High Copy
Gene/Insert
  Gene/Insert name: FRB
  Species: M. musculus (mouse)
  Cloning method: Restriction Enzyme; 5′ cloning site unknown (unknown if destroyed); 3′ cloning site unknown (unknown if destroyed)
Terms and licenses: Academic/Nonprofit Terms; Industry Terms: Not Available to Industry
How to cite: pRDAX-473 C-Tag UnaG[1] L32 FRB EBPF2 was a gift from Gary Lewin (Addgene plasmid # 129916 ; http://n2t.net/addgene:129916 ; RRID:Addgene_129916)
