[The description below was written by a language model from this plasmid's Addgene catalogue record and pLannotate feature annotations shown in this document.]
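Description:
pRDAX-473 C-Tag UnaG[1] L32 FRB EBPF2 is a custom-built mammalian expression plasmid of about 6.5 kb, designed for protein–protein interaction assays based on bimolecular or trimolecular fluorescence complementation (BiFC/TriFC). It is maintained in E. coli through a high-copy ColE1/pUC-type origin and selected with ampicillin via the β-lactamase gene and its native promoter.

The expression unit is driven by the human CMV immediate-early enhancer and promoter, followed by a chimeric β-globin/immunoglobulin intron that promotes efficient processing of the transcript. The first open reading frame encodes FRB, the FKBP–rapamycin binding domain, followed downstream by a fragment of UnaG, the bilirubin-dependent green fluorescent protein from Japanese eel. The gap between the two annotated coding features is consistent with the "L32" linker in the name, and the layout matches the "C-Tag" designation, with the split-UnaG fragment at the C-terminus of the bait. The catalogue lists the FRB insert as mouse, whereas the automated annotation matches it to the domain of human FRAP; the record does not resolve this difference. An EMCV IRES then allows translation of EBFP2 from the same transcript, giving a blue fluorescent marker of transfection and expression level that is independent of complementation. A second copy of the chimeric intron, a WPRE and a bGH polyadenylation signal complete the cassette. Further downstream are a T3 promoter, a short β-globin fragment and a rabbit β-globin poly(A) signal.

By itself the UnaG fragment should be non-fluorescent, with green signal expected only when a partner carrying the complementary fragment is brought close. Because FRB associates with FKBP in the presence of rapamycin, this plasmid probably serves as an inducible control or reference, although the record does not name the partner construct.
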