Features (pLannotate 1.2.2; 17 found; start..end, strand, type, name):
    154..531     +  enhancer       CMV enhancer: human cytomegalovirus immediate early enhancer
    533..732     +  promoter       CMV promoter: human cytomegalovirus (CMV) immediate early promoter
    871..1003    +  intron         chimeric intron: chimera between introns from human β-globin and immunoglobulin heavy chain genes
   1033..1308    +  CDS            FRB: FKBP-rapamycin binding domain of human FRAP
   1405..1653    +  CDS            UnaG (fragment): UnaG is a basic (constitutively fluorescent) green fluorescent protein published in 2013, derived from Anguilla japonica. It has low acid sensitivity. It requires the cofactor bilirubin for fluorescence.
   1670..2256    +  misc_feature   IRES2: internal ribosome entry site (IRES) of the encephalomyocarditis virus (EMCV)
   2257..2976    +  CDS            EBFP2: enhanced blue variant of GFP (Ai et al., 2007) mammalian codon-optimized
   3022..3154    +  intron         chimeric intron: chimera between introns from human β-globin and immunoglobulin heavy chain genes
   3163..3751    +  misc_feature   WPRE: woodchuck hepatitis virus posttranscriptional regulatory element
   3755..3771    +  misc_feature   MCS (fragment): pUC18/19 multiple cloning site
   3784..3895    +  polyA_signal   bGH poly(A) signal: bovine growth hormone polyadenylation signal
   3991..4009    -  promoter       T3 promoter: promoter for bacteriophage T3 RNA polymerase
   4068..4142    +  CDS            HBB (fragment): HBB_PONPY - Experimental evidence at transcript level: Swiss-Prot protein existence level 2. Involved in oxygen transport from the lung to the various peripheral tissues. From Pongo pygmaeus (Bornean orangutan).
   4213..4268    +  polyA_signal   β-globin poly(A) signal: rabbit β-globin polyadenylation signal (Gil and Proudfoot, 1987)
   4647..5235    -  rep_origin     ori: high-copy-number ColE1/pMB1/pBR322/pUC origin of replication
   5406..6266    -  CDS            AmpR: β-lactamase; bla; confers resistance to ampicillin, carbenicillin, and related antibiotics
   6267..6371    -  promoter       AmpR promoter: bla
>Addgene plasmid #129916 | pRDAX-473 C-Tag UnaG[1] L32 FRB EBPF2 | depositor full sequence | sequence record 249294 | Full Sequence
CCTGCCTCCAGGCCTCAATATTGGCCATTAGCCATATTATTCATTGGTTATATAGCATAAATCAATATTG
GCTATTGGCCATTGCATACGTTGTATCTATATCATAATATGTACATTTATATTGGCTCATGTCCAATATG
ACCGCCATGTTGGCATTGATTATTGACTAGTTATTAATAGTAATCAATTACGGGGTCATTAGTTCATAGC
CCATATATGGAGTTCCGCGTTACATAACTTACGGTAAATGGCCCGCCTGGCTGACCGCCCAACGACCCCC
GCCCATTGACGTCAATAATGACGTATGTTCCCATAGTAACGCCAATAGGGACTTTCCATTGACGTCAATG
GGTGGAGTATTTACGGTAAACTGCCCACTTGGCAGTACATCAAGTGTATCATATGCCAAGTCCGCCCCCT
ATTGACGTCAATGACGGTAAATGGCCCGCCTGGCATTATGCCCAGTACATGACCTTACGGGACTTTCCTA
CTTGGCAGTACATCTACGTATTAGTCATCGCTATTACCATGGTGATGCGGTTTTGGCAGTACACCAATGG
GCGTGGATAGCGGTTTGACTCACGGGGATTTCCAAGTCTCCACCCCATTGACGTCAATGGGAGTTTGTTT
TGGCACCAAAATCAACGGGACTTTCCAAAATGTCGTAATAACCCCGCCCCGTTGACGCAAATGGGCGGTA
GGCGTGTACGGTGGGAGGTCTATATAAGCAGAGCTCGTTTAGTGAACCGTCAGATCACTAGAAGCTTTAT
TGCGGTAGTTTATCACAGTTAAATTGCTAACGCAGTCAGTGCTTCTGACACAACAGTCTCGAACTTAAGC
TGCAGAAGTTGGTCGTGAGGCACTGGGCAGGTAAGTATCAAGGTTACAAGACAGGTTTAAGGAGACCAAT
AGAAACTGGGCTTGTCGAGACAGAGAAGACTCTTGCGTTTCTGATAGGCACCTATTGGTCTTACTGACAT
CCACTTTGCCTTTCTCTCCACAGGTGTCCACTCCCAGGCCACCATGGTGGCCATCCTCTGGCATGAGATG
TGGCATGAAGGCCTGGAAGAGGCATCTCGTTTGTACTTTGGGGAAAGGAACGTGAAAGGCATGTTTGAGG
TGCTGGAGCCCTTGCATGCTATGATGGAACGGGGCCCCCAGACTCTGAAGGAAACATCCTTTAATCAGGC
CTATGGTCGAGATTTAATGGAGGCCCAAGAGTGGTGCAGGAAGTACATGAAATCAGGGAATGTCAAGGAC
CTCACCCAAGCCTGGGACCTCTATTATCATGTGTTCCGACGAATCTCAGACGTGGGTGGCGGAGGGAGCG
AAGGCGGCGGATCCGGAGGGCCTGGCTCTGGCGGAGAGGGGAGCGCTGGAGGCGGGTCAGCCGGTGGTGG
GAGTGTCGAAAAGTTCGTGGGCACATGGAAGATTGCCGATAGCCACAACTTCGGCGAATACCTCAAAGCT
ATAGGGGCACCAAAAGAGCTTAGCGATGGTGGAGATGCGACAACTCCCACACTGTACATTAGCCAGAAAG
ACGGAGACAAGATGACTGTCAAGATCGAGAATGGGCCTCCCACCTTTCTGGACACACAGGTTAAGTTCAA
ACTGGGTGAGGAGTTTGACGAGTTTCCCAGTGATCGCAGGAAATAAGAATTCAGATCCGCCCCTCTCCCT
CCCCCCCCCCTAACGTTACTGGCCGAAGCCGCTTGGAATAAGGCCGGTGTGCGTTTGTCTATATGTTATT
TTCCACCATATTGCCGTCTTTTGGCAATGTGAGGGCCCGGAAACCTGGCCCTGTCTTCTTGACGAGCATT
CCTAGGGGTCTTTCCCCTCTCGCCAAAGGAATGCAAGGTCTGTTGAATGTCGTGAAGGAAGCAGTTCCTC
TGGTAGCTTCTTGAAGACAAACAACGTCTGTAGCGACCCTTTGCAGGCAGCGGAACCCCCCACCTGGCGA
CAGGTGCCTCTGCGGCCAAAAGCCACGTGTATAAGATACACCTGCAAAGGCGGCACAACCCCAGTGCCAC
GTTGTGAGTTGGATAGTTGTGGAAAGAGTCAAATGGCTCTCCTCAAGCGTATTCAACAAGGGGCTGAAGG
ATGCCCAGAAGGTACCCCATTGTATGGGATCTGATCTGGGGCCTCGGTACACATGCTTTACATGTGTTTA
GTCGAGGTTAAAAAAACGTCTAGGCCCCCCGAACCACGGGGACGTGGTTTTCCTTTGAAAAACACGATGA
TAATATGGCCACAACCATGGTGAGCAAGGGCGAGGAGCTGTTCACCGGGGTGGTGCCCATCCTGGTCGAG
CTGGACGGCGACGTAAACGGCCACAAGTTCAGCGTGAGGGGCGAGGGCGAGGGCGATGCCACCAACGGCA
AGCTGACCCTGAAGTTCATCTGCACCACCGGCAAGCTGCCCGTGCCCTGGCCCACCCTCGTGACCACCCT
GAGCCACGGCGTGCAGTGCTTCGCCCGCTACCCCGACCACATGAAGCAGCACGACTTCTTCAAGTCCGCC
ATGCCCGAAGGCTACGTCCAGGAGCGCACCATCTTCTTCAAGGACGACGGCACCTACAAGACCCGCGCCG
AGGTGAAGTTCGAGGGCGACACCCTGGTGAACCGCATCGAGCTGAAGGGCGTCGACTTCAAGGAGGACGG
CAACATCCTGGGGCACAAGCTGGAGTACAACTTCAACAGCCACAACATCTATATCATGGCCGTCAAGCAG
AAGAACGGCATCAAGGTGAACTTCAAGATCCGCCACAACGTGGAGGACGGCAGCGTGCAGCTCGCCGACC
ACTACCAGCAGAACACCCCCATCGGCGACGGCCCCGTGCTGCTGCCCGACAGCCACTACCTGAGCACCCA
GTCCGTGCTGAGCAAAGACCCCAACGAGAAGCGCGATCACATGGTCCTGCTGGAGTTCCGCACCGCCGCC
GGGATCACTCTCGGCATGGACGAGCTGTACAAGTAAACCGGTGCTCGAGGTACCGATGAATAGCTAAGGT
CGAGGCCGCAGGTAAGTATCAAGGTTACAAGACAGGTTTAAGGAGACCAATAGAAACTGGGCTTGTCGAG
ACAGAGAAGACTCTTGCGTTTCTGATAGGCACCTATTGGTCTTACTGACATCCACTTTGCCTTTCTCTCC
ACAGGTGTCGACAATCAACCTCTGGATTACAAAATTTGTGAAAGATTGACTGGTATTCTTAACTATGTTG
CTCCTTTTACGCTATGTGGATACGCTGCTTTAATGCCTTTGTATCATGCTATTGCTTCCCGTATGGCTTT
CATTTTCTCCTCCTTGTATAAATCCTGGTTGCTGTCTCTTTATGAGGAGTTGTGGCCCGTTGTCAGGCAA
CGTGGCGTGGTGTGCACTGTGTTTGCTGACGCAACCCCCACTGGTTGGGGCATTGCCACCACCTGTCAGC
TCCTTTCCGGGACTTTCGCTTTCCCCCTCCCTATTGCCACGGCGGAACTCATCGCCGCCTGCCTTGCCCG
CTGCTGGACAGGGGCTCGGCTGTTGGGCACTGACAATTCCGTGGTGTTGTCGGGGAAGCTGACGTCCTTT
CCATGGCTGCTCGCCTGTGTTGCCACCTGGATTCTGCGCGGGACGTCCTTCTGCTACGTCCCTTCGGCCC
TCAATCCAGCGGACCTTCCTTCCCGCGGCCTGCTGCCGGCTCTGCGGCCTCTTCCGCGTCTTCGCCTTCG
CCCTCAGACGAGTCGGATCTCCCTTTGGGCCGCCTCCCCGCCTGGAATTCGAGCTCGGTACGATCAGCCT
CGACTGTGCCTTCTAGTTGCCAGCCATCTGTTGTTTGCCCCTCCCCCGTGCCTTCCTTGACCCTGGAAGG
TGCCACTCCCACTGTCCTTTCCTAATAAAATGAGGAAATTGCATCGCATTGTCTGAGTAGGTGTCATTCT
ATTCTGGGGGGTGGGGTGGGGCAGGACAGCAAGGGGGAGGATTGGGAAGACAATAGCCCAGCTTTTGTTC
CCTTTAGTGAGGGTTAATTGCGCGCTTGGCGTAATCATGGTCATAGCTGTTTCCTGTGTGAAATTGTTAT
CCGCTAATTCACTCCTCAGGTGCAGGCTGCCTATCAGAAGGTGGTGGCTGGTGTGGCCAATGCCCTGGCT
CACAAATACCACTGAGATCTTTTTCCCTCTGCCAAAAATTATGGGGACATCATGAAGCCCCTTGAGCATC
TGACTTCTGGCTAATAAAGGAAATTTATTTTCATTGCAATAGTGTGTTGGAATTTTTTGTGTCTCTCACT
CGGAAGGACATATGGGAGGGCAAATCATTTAAAACATCAGAATGAGTATTTGGTTTAGAGTTTGGCAACA
TATGCCCATATGCTGGCTGCCATGAACAAAGGTTGGCTATAAAGAGGTCATCAGTATATGAAACAGCCCC
CTGCTGTCCATTCCTTATTCCATAGAAAAGCCTTGACTTGAGGTTAGATTTTTTTTATATTTTGTTTTGT
GTTATTTTTTTCTTTAACATCCCTAAAATTTTCCTTACATGTTTTACTAGCCAGATTTTTCCTCCTCTCC
TGACTACTCCCAGTCATAGCTGTCCCTCTTCTCTTATGGAGATCGGCCGGCCGCCGGCGTCGACGCGCGC
GGCCGCGGCGCGCCGTTGCTGGCGTTTTTCCATAGGCTCCGCCCCCCTGACGAGCATCACAAAAATCGAC
GCTCAAGTCAGAGGTGGCGAAACCCGACAGGACTATAAAGATACCAGGCGTTTCCCCCTGGAAGCTCCCT
CGTGCGCTCTCCTGTTCCGACCCTGCCGCTTACCGGATACCTGTCCGCCTTTCTCCCTTCGGGAAGCGTG
GCGCTTTCTCATAGCTCACGCTGTAGGTATCTCAGTTCGGTGTAGGTCGTTCGCTCCAAGCTGGGCTGTG
TGCACGAACCCCCCGTTCAGCCCGACCGCTGCGCCTTATCCGGTAACTATCGTCTTGAGTCCAACCCGGT
AAGACACGACTTATCGCCACTGGCAGCAGCCACTGGTAACAGGATTAGCAGAGCGAGGTATGTAGGCGGT
GCTACAGAGTTCTTGAAGTGGTGGCCTAACTACGGCTACACTAGAAGAACAGTATTTGGTATCTGCGCTC
TGCTGAAGCCAGTTACCTTCGGAAAAAGAGTTGGTAGCTCTTGATCCGGCAAACAAACCACCGCTGGTAG
CGGTGGTTTTTTTGTTTGCAAGCAGCAGATTACGCGCAGAAAAAAAGGATCTCAAGAAGATCCTTTGATC
TTTTCTACGGGGTCTGACGCTCAGTGGAACGAAAACTCACGTTAAGGGATTTTGGTCATGAGATTATCAA
AAAGGATCTTCACCTAGATCCTTTTAAATTAAAAATGAAGTTTTAAATCAATCTAAAGTATATATGAGTA
AACTTGGTCTGACAGTTACCAATGCTTAATCAGTGAGGCACCTATCTCAGCGATCTGTCTATTTCGTTCA
TCCATAGTTGCCTGACTCCCCGTCGTGTAGATAACTACGATACGGGAGGGCTTACCATCTGGCCCCAGTG
CTGCAATGATACCGCGAGACCCACGCTCACCGGCTCCAGATTTATCAGCAATAAACCAGCCAGCCGGAAG
GGCCGAGCGCAGAAGTGGTCCTGCAACTTTATCCGCCTCCATCCAGTCTATTAATTGTTGCCGGGAAGCT
AGAGTAAGTAGTTCGCCAGTTAATAGTTTGCGCAACGTTGTTGCCATTGCTACAGGCATCGTGGTGTCAC
GCTCGTCGTTTGGTATGGCTTCATTCAGCTCCGGTTCCCAACGATCAAGGCGAGTTACATGATCCCCCAT
GTTGTGCAAAAAAGCGGTTAGCTCCTTCGGTCCTCCGATCGTTGTCAGAAGTAAGTTGGCCGCAGTGTTA
TCACTCATGGTTATGGCAGCACTGCATAATTCTCTTACTGTCATGCCATCCGTAAGATGCTTTTCTGTGA
CTGGTGAGTACTCAACCAAGTCATTCTGAGAATAGTGTATGCGGCGACCGAGTTGCTCTTGCCCGGCGTC
AATACGGGATAATACCGCGCCACATAGCAGAACTTTAAAAGTGCTCATCATTGGAAAACGTTCTTCGGGG
CGAAAACTCTCAAGGATCTTACCGCTGTTGAGATCCAGTTCGATGTAACCCACTCGTGCACCCAACTGAT
CTTCAGCATCTTTTACTTTCACCAGCGTTTCTGGGTGAGCAAAAACAGGAAGGCAAAATGCCGCAAAAAA
GGGAATAAGGGCGACACGGAAATGTTGAATACTCATACTCTTCCTTTTTCAATATTATTGAAGCATTTAT
CAGGGTTATTGTCTCATGAGCGGATACATATTTGAATGTATTTAGAAAAATAAACAAATAGGGGTTCCGC
GCACATTTCCCCGAAAAGTGCCACCTGACGTCTAAGAAACCATTATTATCATGACATTAACCTATAAAAA
TAGGCGTATCACGAGGCCCTTTCGTCTACGCGCGCGCCGGCGGCGCGCCGTCGACGGCCGGCCGCGGCCG
CG
